>Addgene plasmid #143829 | TFORF1606 | addgene full sequence | sequence record 396260 | Addgene NGS Result
TTAATGTAGTCTTATGCAATACTCTTGTAGTCTTGCAACATGGTAACGATGAGTTAGCAACATGCCTTAC
AAGGAGAGAAAAAGCACCGTGCATGCCGATTGGTGGAAGTAAGGTGGTACGATCGTGCCTTATTAGGAAG
GCAACAGACGGGTCTGACATGGATTGGACGAACCACTGAATTGCCGCATTGCAGAGATATTGTATTTAAG
TGCCTAGCTCGATACATAAACGGGTCTCTCTGGTTAGACCAGATCTGAGCCTGGGAGCTCTCTGGCTAAC
TAGGGAACCCACTGCTTAAGCCTCAATAAAGCTTGCCTTGAGTGCTTCAAGTAGTGTGTGCCCGTCTGTT
GTGTGACTCTGGTAACTAGAGATCCCTCAGACCCTTTTAGTCAGTGTGGAAAATCTCTAGCAGTGGCGCC
CGAACAGGGACTTGAAAGCGAAAGGGAAACCAGAGGAGCTCTCTCGACGCAGGACTCGGCTTGCTGAAGC
GCGCACGGCAAGAGGCGAGGGGCGGCGACTGGTGAGTACGCCAAAAATTTTGACTAGCGGAGGCTAGAAG
GAGAGAGATGGGTGCGAGAGCGTCAGTATTAAGCGGGGGAGAATTAGATCGCGATGGGAAAAAATTCGGT
TAAGGCCAGGGGGAAAGAAAAAATATAAATTAAAACATATAGTATGGGCAAGCAGGGAGCTAGAACGATT
CGCAGTTAATCCTGGCCTGTTAGAAACATCAGAAGGCTGTAGACAAATACTGGGACAGCTACAACCATCC
CTTCAGACAGGATCAGAAGAACTTAGATCATTATATAATACAGTAGCAACCCTCTATTGTGTGCATCAAA
GGATAGAGATAAAAGACACCAAGGAAGCTTTAGACAAGATAGAGGAAGAGCAAAACAAAAGTAAGACCAC
CGCACAGCAAGCGGCCGCTGATCTTCAGACCTGGAGGAGGAGATATGAGGGACAATTGGAGAAGTGAATT
ATATAAATATAAAGTAGTAAAAATTGAACCATTAGGAGTAGCACCCACCAAGGCAAAGAGAAGAGTGGTG
CAGAGAGAAAAAAGAGCAGTGGGAATAGGAGCTTTGTTCCTTGGGTTCTTGGGAGCAGCAGGAAGCACTA
TGGGCGCAGCGTCAATGACGCTGACGGTACAGGCCAGACAATTATTGTCTGGTATAGTGCAGCAGCAGAA
CAATTTGCTGAGGGCTATTGAGGCGCAACAGCATCTGTTGCAACTCACAGTCTGGGGCATCAAGCAGCTC
CAGGCAAGAATCCTGGCTGTGGAAAGATACCTAAAGGATCAACAGCTCCTGGGGATTTGGGGTTGCTCTG
GAAAACTCATTTGCACCACTGCTGTGCCTTGGAATGCTAGTTGGAGTAATAAATCTCTGGAACAGATTTG
GAATCACACGACCTGGATGGAGTGGGACAGAGAAATTAACAATTACACAAGCTTAATACACTCCTTAATT
GAAGAATCGCAAAACCAGCAAGAAAAGAATGAACAAGAATTATTGGAATTAGATAAATGGGCAAGTTTGT
GGAATTGGTTTAACATAACAAATTGGCTGTGGTATATAAAATTATTCATAATGATAGTAGGAGGCTTGGT
AGGTTTAAGAATAGTTTTTGCTGTACTTTCTATAGTGAATAGAGTTAGGCAGGGATATTCACCATTATCG
TTTCAGACCCACCTCCCAACCCCGAGGGGACCCATGCATTGCATCTCAATTAGTCAGCAACCAGGTGTGG
AAAGTCCCCAGGCTCCCCAGCAGGCAGAAGTATGCAAAGCATGCGTCTCAATTAGTCAGCAACCATAGTC
CCGCCCCTAACTCCGCCCATCCCGCCCCTAACTCCGCCCAGTTCCGCCCATTCTCCGCCCCATGGCTGAC
TAATTTTTTTTATTTATGCAGAGGCCGAGGCCGCCTCGGCCTCTGAGCTATTCCAGAAGTAGTGAGGAGG
CTTTTTTGGAGGCCTAGGCTTTTGCAAAAAGCTTTCTAGAGGTACCACCGGAGCTTACCATGACCGAGTA
CAAGCCCACGGTGCGCCTCGCCACCCGCGACGACGTCCCCAGGGCCGTACGCACCCTCGCCGCCGCGTTC
GCCGACTACCCCGCCACGCGCCACACCGTCGATCCGGACCGCCACATCGAGCGGGTCACCGAGCTGCAAG
AACTCTTCCTCACGCGCGTCGGGCTCGACATCGGCAAGGTGTGGGTCGCGGACGACGGCGCCGCCGTGGC
GGTCTGGACCACGCCGGAGAGCGTCGAAGCGGGGGCGGTGTTCGCCGAGATCGGCCCGCGCATGGCCGAG
TTGAGCGGTTCCCGGCTGGCCGCGCAGCAACAGATGGAAGGCCTCCTGGCGCCGCACCGGCCCAAGGAGC
CCGCGTGGTTCCTGGCCACCGTCGGCGTCTCGCCCGACCACCAGGGCAAGGGTCTGGGCAGCGCCGTCGT
GCTCCCCGGAGTGGAGGCGGCCGAGCGCGCCGGGGTGCCCGCCTTCCTGGAGACCTCCGCGCCCCGCAAC
CTCCCCTTCTACGAGCGGCTCGGCTTCACCGTCACCGCCGACGTCGAGGTGCCCGAAGGACCGCGCACCT
GGTGCATGACCCGCAAGCCCGGTGCCAGTTAACGAATTCTAGATCTTGAGACAAATGGCAGTATTCATCC
ACAATTTTAAAAGAAAAGGGGGGATTGGGGGGTACAGTGCAGGGGAAAGAATAGTAGACATAATAGCAAC
AGACATACAAACTAAAGAATTACAAAAACAAATTACAAAAATTCAAAATTTTCGGGTTTATTACAGGGAC
AGCAGAGATCCACTTTGGCGCCGGCTCGAGGCCTGCAGGTGCAAAGATGGATAAAGTTTTAAACAGAGAG
GAATCTTTGCAGCTAATGGACCTTCTAGGTCTTGAAAGGAGTGGGAATTGGCTCCGGTGCCCGTCAGTGG
GCAGAGCGCACATCGCCCACAGTCCCCGAGAAGTTGGGGGGAGGGGTCGGCAATTGAACCGGTGCCTAGA
GAAGGTGGCGCGGGGTAAACTGGGAAAGTGATGTCGTGTACTGGCTCCGCCTTTTTCCCGAGGGTGGGGG
AGAACCGTATATAAGTGCAGTAGTCGCCGTGAACGTTCTTTTTCGCAACGGGTTTGCCGCCAGAACACAG
GTAAGTGCCGTGTGTGGTTCCCGCGGGCCTGGCCTCTTTACGGGTTATGGCCCTTGCGTGCCTTGAATTA
CTTCCACCTGGCTGCAGTACGTGATTCTTGATCCCGAGCTTCGGGTTGGAAGTGGGTGGGAGAGTTCGAG
GCCTTGCGCTTAAGGAGCCCCTTCGCCTCGTGCTTGAGTTGAGGCCTGGCCTGGGCGCTGGGGCCGCCGC
GTGCGAATCTGGTGGCACCTTCGCGCCTGTCTCGCTGCTTTCGATAAGTCTCTAGCCATTTAAAATTTTT
GATGACCTGCTGCGACGCTTTTTTTCTGGCAAGATAGTCTTGTAAATGCGGGCCAAGATCTGCACACTGG
TATTTCGGTTTTTGGGGCCGCGGGCGGCGACGGGGCCCGTGCGTCCCAGCGCACATGTTCGGCGAGGCGG
GGCCTGCGAGCGCGGCCACCGAGAATCGGACGGGGGTAGTCTCAAGCTGGCCGGCCTGCTCTGGTGCCTG
GCCTCGCGCCGCCGTGTATCGCCCCGCCCTGGGCGGCAAGGCTGGCCCGGTCGGCACCAGTTGCGTGAGC
GGAAAGATGGCCGCTTCCCGGCCCTGCTGCAGGGAGCTCAAAATGGAGGACGCGGCGCTCGGGAGAGCGG
GCGGGTGAGTCACCCACACAAAGGAAAAGGGCCTTTCCGTCCTCAGCCGTCGCTTCATGTGACTCCACGG
AGTACCGGGCGCCGTCCAGGCACCTCGATTAGTTCTCGAGCTTTTGGAGTACGTCGTCTTTAGGTTGGGG
GGAGGGGTTTTATGCGATGGAGTTTCCCCACACTGAGTGGGTGGAGACTGAAGTTAGGCCAGCTTGGCAC
TTGATGTAATTCTCCTTGGAATTTGCCCTTTTTGAGTTTGGATCTTGGTTCATTCTCAAGCCTCAGACAG
TGGTTCAAAGTTTTTTTCTTCCATTTCAGGTGTCGTGAGGCTAGCACCGCCACCATGGAGGCAAACGACC
ATTTTAACTTTACTGGCCTTCCCCCTGCACCTGCTGCCTCAGGACTGAAACCCTCTCCTTCCTCAGGGGA
GGGCCTCTACACTAACGGGTCTCCCATGAACTTCCCCCAGCAAGGGAAAAGTTTGAATGGGGATGTGAAT
GTTAATGGCTTATCTACTGTATCTCACACTACTACTTCAGGGATTTTGAACTCTGCTCCCCACTCCTCCA
GCACCTCACACCTCCATCACCCCAGCGTGGCCTACGACTGTCTCTGGAACTACTCACAGTACCCATCTGC
CAATCCTGGCAGCAACCTCAAGGACCCACCCCTTCTCTCCCAGTTCTCGGGGGGACAATACCCACTCAAC
GGCATCCTTGGGGGCAGCCGGCAACCTTCATCCCCAAGTCATAACACTAACCTTCGGGCTGGGAGCCAAG
AGTTCTGGGCCAACGGTACCCAGAGTCCCATGGGGCTTAACTTTGATTCACAAGAACTGTATGATTCCTT
TCCTGACCAGAATTTTGAGGTGATGCCCAATGGACCCCCTAGTTTTTTCACCTCCCCACAGACTTCTCCT
ATGTTGGGATCTAGCATTCAAACCTTTGCACCCTCCCAGGAGGTAGGCAGTGGTATCCATCCTGATGAGG
CAGCAGAAAAGGAGATGACTTCAGTTGTGGCAGAGAATGGCACTGGCTTGGTAGGCAGCTTGGAGCTGGA
AGAAGAGCAGCCAGAACTGAAGATGTGTGGCTACAATGGCTCTGTCCCTTCTGTGGAATCGTTACACCAA
GAGGTCTCAGTCCTGGTCCCTGACCCCACAGTGAGCTGTTTAGATGATCCTTCACATCTTCCTGATCAAC
TGGAAGACACTCCAATCCTCAGTGAAGACTCTCTGGAGCCCTTCAACTCTCTGGCACCAGAGCCAGTGAG
TGGAGGACTATATGGTATTGATGACACGGAGCTGATGGGTGCAGAGGACAAGCTGCCTCTTGAGGACAGC
CCTGTGATTTCTGCCCTTGATTGCCCTTCCCTCAATAATGCTACTGCCTTCAGTCTCCTGGCAGATGATA
GTCAAACATCAACCTCTATCTTTGCCAGTCCCACCTCTCCACCTGTCCTAGGGGAGTCTGTCCTGCAAGA
TAACAGCTTTGACCTGAATAATGGTAGTGACGCTGAACAGGAAGAAATGGAAACTCAATCTTCAGACTTC
CCACCATCCCTGACCCAGCCAGCTCCTGATCAGTCATCCACTATTCAGCTACATCCAGCAACCTCACCAG
CAGTCTCGCCAACAACCTCCCCAGCAGTCTCCCTAGTGGTTTCTCCAGCAGCCTCCCCAGAAATCTCTCC
AGAAGTTTGTCCCGCAGCTTCTACAGTTGTCTCTCCAGCAGTCTTCTCAGTGGTCTCTCCAGCTTCCTCA
GCAGTCCTCCCAGCAGTCTCCTTAGAAGTCCCGTTGACGGCTTCAGTGACATCCCCAAAAGCCTCTCCCG
TAACTTCCCCAGCAGCTGCCTTTCCAACAGCCTCCCCAGCAAATAAGGATGTCAGCAGCTTTCTAGAAAC
CACTGCTGACGTGGAAGAGATCACTGGAGAAGGACTCACTGCTTCTGGTAGTGGTGATGTCATGAGGAGA
CGTATTGCTACCCCAGAAGAAGTTCGTCTTCCCCTCCAACATGGGTGGCGGAGAGAGGTGCGCATCAAGA
AGGGCAGCCACCGATGGCAGGGGGAGACCTGGTATTATGGCCCCTGTGGGAAGAGGATGAAGCAATTTCC
AGAAGTGATCAAGTACCTGAGCCGCAACGTGGTACACAGTGTCCGCCGAGAGCACTTCAGCTTCAGTCCC
CGTATGCCTGTTGGAGATTTCTTTGAAGAAAGAGACACGCCAGAGGGCTTGCAGTGGGTGCAGCTCTCAG
CAGAGGAGATCCCGTCGAGGATTCAGGCAATTACTGGCAAACGGGGTCGACCTCGAAACACTGAGAAGGC
TAAGACTAAGGAAGTCCCCAAGGTGAAACGGGGTCGAGGTCGGCCACCTAAGGTCAAAATCACTGAGCTA
TTGAACAAGACAGACAACCGCCCCCTAAAGAAACTGGAGGCCCAAGAAACATTGAATGAGGAGGATAAAG
CAAAGATTGCTAAAAGCAAGAAGAAGATGAGGCAGAAGGTTCAACGGGGAGAGTGTCAGACTACTATCCA
AGGGCAGGCCAGAAATAAGCGGAAACAAGAGACCAAGAGCTTAAAGCAGAAGGAAGCTAAGAAGAAATCC
AAGGCTGAGAAAGAAAAAGGAAAGACAAAGCAGGAAAAACTGAAGGAAAAAGTCAAGAGGGAAAAGAAGG
AGAAGGTAAAAATGAAGGAAAAGGAGGAGGTGACCAAAGCCAAGCCAGCCTGTAAAGCAGATAAGACCCT
GGCCACACAGAGGCGCTTGGAGGAACGGCAGAGGCAGCAGATGATCTTGGAGGAAATGAAGAAGCCGACA
GAGGATATGTGTCTGACTGACCACCAGCCCCTGCCTGACTTCTCACGAGTCCCTGGTCTGACATTGCCCA
GTGGAGCCTTCTCAGACTGCTTGACCATTGTGGAGTTCCTGCATAGCTTTGGCAAGGTGCTGGGCTTTGA
TCCTGCCAAAGATGTGCCTAGCCTGGGGGTCCTGCAGGAGGGACTCCTGTGTCAAGGTGACAGCTTGGGT
GAGGTGCAAGACCTGCTGGTCAGGCTGCTGAAGGCTGCACTCCATGATCCTGGCTTTCCCTCCTACTGTC
AGTCCCTAAAGATCTTGGGGGAGAAGGTGTCTGAGATCCCACTGACAAGAGACAATGTGTCAGAGATCCT
GCGCTGCTTCCTTATGGCATATGGAGTAGAGCCAGCCCTCTGTGACCGCCTGCGCACCCAGCCTTTTCAG
GCCCAGCCACCCCAGCAGAAGGCTGCTGTCCTGGCCTTCCTTGTGCATGAGCTCAATGGCTCCACCCTCA
TCATCAATGAGATTGACAAGACTCTGGAGAGTATGTCCAGCTACAGGAAAAACAAGTGGATTGTTGAAGG
CCGGCTCCGGAGGCTGAAAACTGTTCTGGCCAAGCGAACTGGGCGGTCTGAAGTAGAGATGGAAGGGCCA
GAGGAATGCCTGGGACGGAGGCGCAGTTCTCGGATCATGGAGGAGACCAGTGGCATGGAAGAAGAGGAAG
AAGAGGAGTCTATAGCAGCTGTCCCTGGCCGCAGGGGTCGAAGAGATGGAGAGGTTGATGCCACAGCATC
TAGCATCCCAGAGCTAGAGCGCCAGATAGAAAAACTCAGCAAGCGTCAGCTTTTCTTTCGCAAAAAGCTG
CTTCACTCATCCCAGATGCTTCGGGCGGTCTCCCTGGGTCAGGACCGCTACAGACGTCGCTACTGGGTAT
TGCCGTATTTGGCTGGTATCTTTGTAGAAGGAACAGAGGGGAACTTAGTTCCTGAGGAGGTGATAAAGAA
GGAAACTGACTCCTTAAAAGTGGCAGCCCATGCGTCACTCAACCCTGCCCTCTTCTCTATGAAGATGGAG
TTAGCTGGCTCCAACACCACTGCCAGTTCTCCTGCCCGGGCCCGAGGCCGACCTCGAAAAACTAAGCCCG
GGTCTATGCAACCTAGGCATCTTAAGTCCCCTGTCAGGGGTCAGGATTCAGAACAGCCCCAGGCCCAGCT
TCAGCCTGAGGCTCAGCTTCATGCTCCTGCCCAGCCCCAGCCTCAGCTTCAGCTTCAGCTTCAGTCCCAT
AAGGGGTTCCTGGAGCAAGAAGGCTCCCCTTTGTCACTGGGTCAGAGCCAGCATGACCTCAGCCAGTCAG
CCTTCCTGTCTTGGCTGAGCCAGACTCAGAGCCATAGCTCCCTGTTGAGCAGCTCAGTCCTCACACCTGA
TAGCAGTCCGGGAAAACTAGACCCAGCTCCATCACAACCCCCGGAGGAGCCAGAGCCTGATGAGGCAGAA
TCCAGCCCTGATCCTCAAGCACTCTGGTTTAACATCTCAGCCCAGATGCCCTGCAATGCTGCCCCCACAC
CGCCCCCTGCAGTTTCTGAGGACCAACCCACTCCCTCCCCTCAGCAGCTTGCCTCCTCCAAGCCAATGAA
TAGACCTAGTGCTGCCAACCCTTGTTCTCCAGTGCAGTTCTCTTCCACGCCCTTGGCTGGGTTGGCCCCT
AAGAGGCGAGCAGGAGACCCTGGAGAAATGCCACAGAGTCCCACAGGGCTGGGACAGCCCAAACGGAGAG
GGAGACCTCCCAGTAAGTTCTTCAAACAGATGGAACAGCGTTACCTAACCCAGCTGACAGCCCAGCCTGT
CCCACCTGAGATGTGCTCAGGCTGGTGGTGGATACGAGATCCTGAGATGTTGGATGCCATGCTCAAGGCC
CTACACCCCCGAGGTATCCGGGAGAAGGCACTTCACAAACACCTTAACAAGCACAGGGACTTCTTGCAGG
AAGTCTGCCTGCGGCCCTCAGCTGACCCCATCTTTGAGCCCAGGCAACTACCTGCCTTTCAAGAAGGGAT
TATGAGCTGGTCCCCCAAAGAGAAGACATACGAGACAGACCTAGCAGTGCTTCAATGGGTAGAGGAGCTG
GAGCAGCGGGTTATCATGTCTGATCTGCAGATTCGGGGCTGGACATGTCCTAGCCCAGACTCTACCCGTG
AAGACTTGGCCTACTGTGAGCACCTCTCCGACTCCCAGGAGGATATCACCTGGCGAGGTCGGGGCAGGGA
GGGACTGGCACCTCAGCGTAAAACTACCAACCCTTTGGACCTGGCTGTGATGCGGCTGGCTGCCCTGGAA
CAGAATGTAGAACGGCGGTACCTGCGGGAGCCCCTCTGGCCAACTCATGAGGTTGTGCTGGAGAAGGCCC
TGCTTAGCACACCTAATGGTGCCCCTGAGGGCACCACTACAGAGATATCATATGAGATCACCCCTCGCAT
TCGTGTCTGGCGCCAGACCCTCGAGCGGTGCCGGAGCGCAGCCCAGGTGTGCTTGTGCCTGGGCCAGCTG
GAGAGGTCCATTGCCTGGGAGAAGTCTGTCAACAAAGTGACATGTCTAGTCTGCCGGAAGGGTGACAATG
ATGAGTTTCTTCTGCTTTGTGATGGGTGTGACCGTGGCTGCCACATTTACTGCCATCGTCCCAAGATGGA
GGCTGTCCCAGAAGGAGATTGGTTCTGTACTGTCTGTTTGGCTCAGCAGGTGGAGGGAGAATTCACTCAG
AAGCCTGGTTTCCCAAAGCGTGGCCAGAAGCGGAAAAGTGGTTATTCGCTGAACTTCTCAGAGGGTGATG
GCCGCCGACGCCGGGTACTGTTGAGGGGCCGAGAAAGCCCAGCAGCAGGGCCTCGGTACTCGGAAGAAGG
GCTCTCCCCCTCCAAGCGGCGGCGACTCTCTATGCGGAACCACCACAGTGATCTCACATTTTGCGAGATT
ATCCTGATGGAGATGGAGTCCCATGATGCAGCCTGGCCTTTCCTAGAGCCTGTGAACCCACGTTTGGTGA
GTGGGTACCGGCGCATCATCAAAAATCCTATGGATTTTTCCACCATGCGGGAGCGGCTGCTCAGGGGAGG
GTACACCAGCTCAGAGGAGTTTGCGGCTGATGCCCTCCTGGTATTTGACAACTGCCAGACTTTCAACGAG
GATGACTCTGAAGTAGGCAAGGCTGGGCACATCATGCGCCGCTTCTTCGAGAGCCGCTGGGAGGAGTTTT
ATCAGGGAAAACAGGCCAATCTGTAGTAATGAACTAGTCCGTAACTTGAAAGTATTTCGATTTCTTGGCT
TTATATATCTTGTGGAAAGGACGAATGATGACTGTCATTCCGCGAGTAACGCGTTAAGTCGACAATCAAC
CTCTGGATTACAAAATTTGTGAAAGATTGACTGGTATTCTTAACTATGTTGCTCCTTTTACGCTATGTGG
ATACGCTGCTTTAATGCCTTTGTATCATGCTATTGCTTCCCGTATGGCTTTCATTTTCTCCTCCTTGTAT
AAATCCTGGTTGCTGTCTCTTTATGAGGAGTTGTGGCCCGTTGTCAGGCAACGTGGCGTGGTGTGCACTG
TGTTTGCTGACGCAACCCCCACTGGTTGGGGCATTGCCACCACCTGTCAGCTCCTTTCCGGGACTTTCGC
TTTCCCCCTCCCTATTGCCACGGCGGAACTCATCGCCGCCTGCCTTGCCCGCTGCTGGACAGGGGCTCGG
CTGTTGGGCACTGACAATTCCGTGGTGTTGTCGGGGAAATCATCGTCCTTTCCTTGGCTGCTCGCCTGTG
TTGCCACCTGGATTCTGCGCGGGACGTCCTTCTGCTACGTCCCTTCGGCCCTCAATCCAGCGGACCTTCC
TTCCCGCGGCCTGCTGCCGGCTCTGCGGCCTCTTCCGCGTCTTCGCCTTCGCCCTCAGACGAGTCGGATC
TCCCTTTGGGCCGCCTCCCCGCGTCGACTTTAAGACCAATGACTTACAAGGCAGCTGTAGATCTTAGCCA
CTTTTTAAAAGAAAAGGGGGGACTGGAAGGGCTAATTCACTCCCAACGAAGACAAGATCTGCTTTTTGCT
TGTACTGGGTCTCTCTGGTTAGACCAGATCTGAGCCTGGGAGCTCTCTGGCTAACTAGGGAACCCACTGC
TTAAGCCTCAATAAAGCTTGCCTTGAGTGCTTCAAGTAGTGTGTGCCCGTCTGTTGTGTGACTCTGGTAA
CTAGAGATCCCTCAGACCCTTTTAGTCAGTGTGGAAAATCTCTAGCAGTACGTATAGTAGTTCATGTCAT
CTTATTATTCAGTATTTATAACTTGCAAAGAAATGAATATCAGAGAGTGAGAGGAACTTGTTTATTGCAG
CTTATAATGGTTACAAATAAAGCAATAGCATCACAAATTTCACAAATAAAGCATTTTTTTCACTGCATTC
TAGTTGTGGTTTGTCCAAACTCATCAATGTATCTTATCATGTCTGGCTCTAGCTATCCCGCCCCTAACTC
CGCCCATCCCGCCCCTAACTCCGCCCAGTTCCGCCCATTCTCCGCCCCATGGCTGACTAATTTTTTTTAT
TTATGCAGAGGCCGAGGCCGCCTCGGCCTCTGAGCTATTCCAGAAGTAGTGAGGAGGCTTTTTTGGAGGC
CTAGGGACGTACCCAATTCGCCCTATAGTGAGTCGTATTACGCGCGCTCACTGGCCGTCGTTTTACAACG
TCGTGACTGGGAAAACCCTGGCGTTACCCAACTTAATCGCCTTGCAGCACATCCCCCTTTCGCCAGCTGG
CGTAATAGCGAAGAGGCCCGCACCGATCGCCCTTCCCAACAGTTGCGCAGCCTGAATGGCGAATGGG
[124 nt withheld, positions 11408-11531]
C
[91 nt withheld, positions 11533-11623]
A
[49 nt withheld, positions 11625-11673]
CCTTTGACGTTGGAGTCCACGTTCTTT
[37 nt withheld, positions 11701-11737]
ACCCTATCTCGGTCTATTCTTTTGATTTATAAGGGATTTTGCCGATTTCGGCCTATTGGTTAAAAAATGA
GCTGATTTAACAAAAATTTAACGCGAATTTTAACAAAATATTAACGCTTACAATTTAGGTGGCACTTTTC
GGGGAAATGTGCGCGGAACCCCTATTTGTTTATTTTTCTAAATACATTCAAATATGTATCCGCTCATGAG
ACAATAACCCTGATAAATGCTTCAATAATATTGAAAAAGGAAGAGTATGAGTATTCAACATTTCCGTGTC
GCCCTTATTCCCTTTTTTGCGGCATTTTGCCTTCCTGTTTTTGCTCACCCAGAAACGCTGGTGAAAGTAA
AAGATGCTGAAGATCAGTTGGGTGCACGAGTGGGTTACATCGAACTGGATCTCAACAGCGGTAAGATCCT
TGAGAGTTTTCGCCCCGAAGAACGTTTTCCAATGATGAGCACTTTTAAAGTTCTGCTATGTGGCGCGGTA
TTATCCCGTATTGACGCCGGGCAAGAGCAACTCGGTCGCCGCATACACTATTCTCAGAATGACTTGGTTG
AGTACTCACCAGTCACAGAAAAGCATCTTACGGATGGCATGACAGTAAGAGAATTATGCAGTGCTGCCAT
AACCATGAGTGATAACACTGCGGCCAACTTACTTCTGACAACGATCGGAGGACCGAAGGAGCTAACCGCT
TTTTTGCACAACATGGGGGATCATGTAACTCGCCTTGATCGTTGGGAACCGGAGCTGAATGAAGCCATAC
CAAACGACGAGCGTGACACCACGATGCCTGTAGCAATGGCAACAACGTTGCGCAAACTATTAACTGGCGA
ACTACTTACTCTAGCTTCCCGGCAACAATTAATAGACTGGATGGAGGCGGATAAAGTTGCAGGACCACTT
CTGCGCTCGGCCCTTCCGGCTGGCTGGTTTATTGCTGATAAATCTGGAGCCGGTGAGCGTGGGTCTCGCG
GTATCATTGCAGCACTGGGGCCAGATGGTAAGCCCTCCCGTATCGTAGTTATCTACACGACGGGGAGTCA
GGCAACTATGGATGAACGAAATAGACAGATCGCTGAGATAGGTGCCTCACTGATTAAGCATTGGTAACTG
TCAGACCAAGTTTACTCATATATACTTTAGATTGATTTAAAACTTCATTTTTAATTTAAAAGGATCTAGG
TGAAGATCCTTTTTGATAATCTCATGACCAAAATCCCTTAACGTGAGTTTTCGTTCCACTGAGCGTCAGA
CCCCGTAGAAAAGATCAAAGGATCTTCTTGAGATCCTTTTTTTCTGCGCGTAATCTGCTGCTTGCAAACA
AAAAAACCACCGCTACCAGCGGTGGTTTGTTTGCCGGATCAAGAGCTACCAACTCTTTTTCCGAAGGTAA
CTGGCTTCAGCAGAGCGCAGATACCAAATACTGTTCTTCTAGTGTAGCCGTAGTTAGGCCACCACTTCAA
GAACTCTGTAGCACCGCCTACATACCTCGCTCTGCTAATCCTGTTACCAGTGGCTGCTGCCAGTGGCGAT
AAGTCGTGTCTTACCGGGTTGGACTCAAGACGATAGTTACCGGATAAGGCGCAGCGGTCGGGCTGAACGG
GGGGTTCGTGCACACAGCCCAGCTTGGAGCGAACGACCTACACCGAACTGAGATACCTACAGCGTGAGCT
ATGAGAAAGCGCCACGCTTCCCGAAGGGAGAAAGGCGGACAGGTATCCGGTAAGCGGCAGGGTCGGAACA
GGAGAGCGCACGAGGGAGCTTCCAGGGGGAAACGCCTGGTATCTTTATAGTCCTGTCGGGTTTCGCCACC
TCTGACTTGAGCGTCGATTTTTGTGATGCTCGTCAGGGGGGCGGAGCCTATGGAAAAACGCCAGCAACGC
GGCCTTTTTACGGTTCCTGGCCTTTTGCTGGCCTTTTGCTCACATGTTCTTTCCTGCGTTATCCCCTGAT
TCTGTGGATAACCGTATTACCGCCTTTGAGTGAGCTGATACCGCTCGCCGCAGCCGAACGACCGAGCGCA
GCGAGTCAGTGAGCGAGGAAGCGGAAGAGCGCCCAATACGCAAACCGCCTCTCCCCGCGCGTTGGCCGAT
TCATTAATGCAGCTGGCACGACAGGTTTCCCGACTGGAAAGCGGGCAGTGAGCGCAACGCAATTAATGTG
AGTTAGCTCACTCATTAGGCACCCCAGGCTTTACACTTTATGCTTCCGGCTCGTATGTTGTGTGGAATTG
TGAGCGGATAACAATTTCACACAGGAAACAGCTATGACCATGATTACGCCAAGCGCGCAATTAACCCTCA
CTAAAGGGAACAAAAGCTGGAGCTGCAAGC
Features (pLannotate 1.2.2; 31 found; start..end, strand, type, name):
      5..231     +  promoter       RSV promoter: Rous sarcoma virus enhancer/promoter
    232..412     +  LTR            5' LTR (truncated): truncated 5' long terminal repeat (LTR) from HIV-1
    459..584     +  misc_feature   HIV-1 Ψ: packaging signal of human immunodeficiency virus type 1
    568..931     +  CDS            HIV-1 gag (fragment): gag protein from human immunodeficiency virus 1; gag
   1077..1310    +  misc_feature   RRE: The Rev response element (RRE) of HIV-1 allows for Rev-dependent mRNA export from the nucleus to the cytoplasm.
   1687..1713    +  CDS            Rev (fragment): human immunodeficiency virus 1 (HIV-1) Rev protein; rev; enhances nuclear export of unspliced and incompletely spliced viral mRNAs
   1720..1743    +  promoter       SV40 promoter (fragment): SV40 early promoter
   1744..1815    +  promoter       SV40 promoter (fragment): SV40 enhancer and early promoter
   1839..1974    +  rep_origin     SV40 ori: SV40 origin of replication
   2020..2616    +  CDS            PuroR (fragment): puromycin N-acetyltransferase; pac from Streptomyces; confers resistance to puromycin
   2665..2782    +  misc_feature   cPPT/CTS: central polypurine tract and central termination sequence of HIV-1
   2847..2913    +  CDS            small t antigen (fragment): SV40 (simian virus 40) small t antigen
   2920..4098    +  promoter       EF-1α promoter: strong constitutive promoter for human elongation factor EF-1α
   4115..9823    +  CDS            BAZ2A: BAZ2A_HUMAN - Also known as KIAA0314, TIP5. Experimental evidence at protein level: Swiss-Prot protein existence level 1. Essential component of the NoRC (nucleolar remodeling complex) complex, a complex that mediates silencing of a fraction of rDNA by recruiting histone-modifying enzymes and DNA methyltransferases, leading to heterochromatin formation and transcriptional silencing. In the complex, it plays a central role by being recruited to rDNA and by targeting chromatin modifying enzymes such as HDAC1, leading to repress RNA polymerase I transcription. Recruited to rDNA via its interactio
   9839..9892    +  promoter       U6 promoter (fragment): RNA polymerase III promoter for human U6 snRNA
   9934..10522   +  misc_feature   WPRE: woodchuck hepatitis virus posttranscriptional regulatory element
  10573..10592   +  misc_feature   cPPT/CTS (fragment): central polypurine tract and central termination sequence of HIV-1
  10594..10827   +  LTR            3' LTR (ΔU3): self-inactivating 3' long terminal repeat (LTR) from HIV-1
  10905..11026   +  polyA_signal   SV40 poly(A) signal: SV40 polyadenylation signal
  11066..11201   +  rep_origin     SV40 ori: SV40 origin of replication
  11222..11240   -  promoter       T7 promoter: promoter for bacteriophage T7 RNA polymerase
  11248..11403   +  CDS            lacZα (fragment): LacZα fragment of β-galactosidase; lacZ fragment
  11408..11836   +  rep_origin     f1 ori (sequence partly withheld): f1 bacteriophage origin of replication; arrow indicates direction of (+) strand synthesis
  11889..11993   +  promoter       AmpR promoter: bla
  11994..12854   +  CDS            AmpR: β-lactamase; bla; confers resistance to ampicillin, carbenicillin, and related antibiotics
  13025..13613   +  rep_origin     ori: high-copy-number ColE1/pMB1/pBR322/pUC origin of replication
  13796..13888   +  CDS            lacI (fragment): lac repressor; lacI; The lac repressor binds to the lac operator to inhibit transcription in E. coli. This inhibition can be relieved by adding lactose or isopropyl-β-D-thiogalactopyranoside (IPTG).
  13901..13922   +  protein_bind   CAP binding site: CAP binding activates transcription in the presence of cAMP. E. coli catabolite activator protein
  13937..13967   +  promoter       lac promoter: promoter for the E. coli lac operon
  13971..13993   +  protein_bind   lac operator (fragment): The lac repressor binds to the lac operator to inhibit transcription in E. coli. This inhibition can be relieved by adding lactose or isopropyl-β-D-thiogalactopyranoside (IPTG). lac repressor encoded by lacI
  14036..14054   +  promoter       T3 promoter: promoter for bacteriophage T3 RNA polymerase
