[The description below was written by a language model from this plasmid's Addgene catalogue record and pLannotate feature annotations shown in this document.]
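Description:
TFORF1606 is a third-generation-style, self-inactivating lentiviral expression plasmid built on the pLX_TRC317 backbone and carrying the human BAZ2A (TIP5) open reading frame. It belongs to a barcoded transcription factor ORF collection in which each construct bears a unique 24-bp barcode, so that the overexpressed factor can be identified in pooled screens. The plasmid is maintained in E. coli through a high-copy ColE1/pUC-type origin with ampicillin resistance (AmpR). An f1 origin and residual lac/T7/T3 cloning-vector elements are also present. The full sequence is about 14.1 kb, and the depositor warns that recombination can occur, which is a common issue with LTR-containing plasmids and large inserts.

The viral cassette begins with an RSV promoter fused to a truncated HIV-1 5' LTR, which drives Tat-independent genomic RNA production in packaging cells. This is followed by the Ψ packaging signal, a gag fragment, the RRE for Rev-dependent nuclear export and a cPPT/CTS. An SV40 early promoter drives puromycin N-acetyltransferase for selection of transduced mammalian cells. Downstream, the strong constitutive EF-1α promoter drives the roughly 5.7 kb BAZ2A coding sequence, which was synthesized from the cited RefSeq/Ensembl transcript. BAZ2A encodes the core subunit of the NoRC nucleolar remodeling complex, which silences rDNA. A WPRE after the ORF enhances transcript expression, and the ΔU3 3' LTR renders the integrated provirus self-inactivating, with an SV40 poly(A) signal beyond it. The barcode is not annotated in the feature table, and its position is not stated in the record. No epitope tag or fluorescent reporter is annotated. The construct is intended for stable BAZ2A overexpression, individually or in pooled screens such as directed-differentiation studies.
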