Addgene plasmid #143829: TFORF1606
Purpose: Lentiviral vector for overexpressing transcription factor ORFs with unique 24-bp barcodes. Barcodes facilitate identification of transcription factors in pooled screens.
Depositing lab: Feng Zhang. Depositing organization: Broad Institute. Publication: A transcription factor atlas of directed differentiation. Joung J, Ma S, Tay T, Geiger-Schuller KR, Kirchgatterer PC, Verdine VK, Guo B, Arias-Garcia MA, Allen WE, Singh A, Kuksenko O, Abudayyeh OO, Gootenberg JS, Fu Z, Macrae RK, Buenrostro JD, Regev A, Zhang F. Cell. 2023 Jan 5;186(1):209-229.e26. doi: 10.1016/j.cell.2022.11.026. PubMed 36608654.
Backbone
  Vector backbone: pLX_TRC317
  Backbone manufacturer: Broad Institute Genetic Perturbation Platform
  Backbone size w/o insert (bp): 8264
  Vector type: Mammalian Expression, Lentiviral
  Selectable markers: Puromycin
Growth in bacteria
  Bacterial resistance: Ampicillin, 100 μg/mL
  Growth temperature: 37°C
  Growth strain: NEB Stable
  Copy number: High Copy
Gene/Insert
  Gene/Insert name: BAZ2A
  Species: H. sapiens (human)
  Insert size (bp): 5813
  Entrez Gene: BAZ2A (a.k.a. TIP5, WALp3)
  Promoter: EF1a
  Cloning method: Unknown
  Sequencing primers: 5′ GGGTGGAGACTGAAGTTAGGCCAG; 3′ CACATAGCGTAAAAGGAGCAACATAG
Terms and licenses: Academic/Nonprofit Terms; Industry Terms: Not Available to Industry
Depositor comments: NM_001300905,ENST00000549884 . The transcription factor ORF portion of this plasmid was synthesized by Genewiz. Please test multiple small colonies in case of plasmid recombination. To make this collection available in a timely manner, a portion of this collection was not fully sequenced by Addgene. If an Addgene verified full plasmid sequence is not available, please contact us prior to placing an order to request the full sequence.
How to cite: TFORF1606 was a gift from Feng Zhang (Addgene plasmid # 143829 ; http://n2t.net/addgene:143829 ; RRID:Addgene_143829)
