>Addgene plasmid #143829 | TFORF1606 | depositor partial sequence | sequence record 283614 | Insert
ACCGCCACCATGGAGGCAAACGACCATTTTAACTTTACTGGCCTTCCCCCTGCACCTGCTGCCTCAGGAC
TGAAACCCTCTCCTTCCTCAGGGGAGGGCCTCTACACTAACGGGTCTCCCATGAACTTCCCCCAGCAAGG
GAAAAGTTTGAATGGGGATGTGAATGTTAATGGCTTATCTACTGTATCTCACACTACTACTTCAGGGATT
TTGAACTCTGCTCCCCACTCCTCCAGCACCTCACACCTCCATCACCCCAGCGTGGCCTACGACTGTCTCT
GGAACTACTCACAGTACCCATCTGCCAATCCTGGCAGCAACCTCAAGGACCCACCCCTTCTCTCCCAGTT
CTCGGGGGGACAATACCCACTCAACGGCATCCTTGGGGGCAGCCGGCAACCTTCATCCCCAAGTCATAAC
ACTAACCTTCGGGCTGGGAGCCAAGAGTTCTGGGCCAACGGTACCCAGAGTCCCATGGGGCTTAACTTTG
ATTCACAAGAACTGTATGATTCCTTTCCTGACCAGAATTTTGAGGTGATGCCCAATGGACCCCCTAGTTT
TTTCACCTCCCCACAGACTTCTCCTATGTTGGGATCTAGCATTCAAACCTTTGCACCCTCCCAGGAGGTA
GGCAGTGGTATCCATCCTGATGAGGCAGCAGAAAAGGAGATGACTTCAGTTGTGGCAGAGAATGGCACTG
GCTTGGTAGGCAGCTTGGAGCTGGAAGAAGAGCAGCCAGAACTGAAGATGTGTGGCTACAATGGCTCTGT
CCCTTCTGTGGAATCGTTACACCAAGAGGTCTCAGTCCTGGTCCCTGACCCCACAGTGAGCTGTTTAGAT
GATCCTTCACATCTTCCTGATCAACTGGAAGACACTCCAATCCTCAGTGAAGACTCTCTGGAGCCCTTCA
ACTCTCTGGCACCAGAGCCAGTGAGTGGAGGACTATATGGTATTGATGACACGGAGCTGATGGGTGCAGA
GGACAAGCTGCCTCTTGAGGACAGCCCTGTGATTTCTGCCCTTGATTGCCCTTCCCTCAATAATGCTACT
GCCTTCAGTCTCCTGGCAGATGATAGTCAAACATCAACCTCTATCTTTGCCAGTCCCACCTCTCCACCTG
TCCTAGGGGAGTCTGTCCTGCAAGATAACAGCTTTGACCTGAATAATGGTAGTGACGCTGAACAGGAAGA
AATGGAAACTCAATCTTCAGACTTCCCACCATCCCTGACCCAGCCAGCTCCTGATCAGTCATCCACTATT
CAGCTACATCCAGCAACCTCACCAGCAGTCTCGCCAACAACCTCCCCAGCAGTCTCCCTAGTGGTTTCTC
CAGCAGCCTCCCCAGAAATCTCTCCAGAAGTTTGTCCCGCAGCTTCTACAGTTGTCTCTCCAGCAGTCTT
CTCAGTGGTCTCTCCAGCTTCCTCAGCAGTCCTCCCAGCAGTCTCCTTAGAAGTCCCGTTGACGGCTTCA
GTGACATCCCCAAAAGCCTCTCCCGTAACTTCCCCAGCAGCTGCCTTTCCAACAGCCTCCCCAGCAAATA
AGGATGTCAGCAGCTTTCTAGAAACCACTGCTGACGTGGAAGAGATCACTGGAGAAGGACTCACTGCTTC
TGGTAGTGGTGATGTCATGAGGAGACGTATTGCTACCCCAGAAGAAGTTCGTCTTCCCCTCCAACATGGG
TGGCGGAGAGAGGTGCGCATCAAGAAGGGCAGCCACCGATGGCAGGGGGAGACCTGGTATTATGGCCCCT
GTGGGAAGAGGATGAAGCAATTTCCAGAAGTGATCAAGTACCTGAGCCGCAACGTGGTACACAGTGTCCG
CCGAGAGCACTTCAGCTTCAGTCCCCGTATGCCTGTTGGAGATTTCTTTGAAGAAAGAGACACGCCAGAG
GGCTTGCAGTGGGTGCAGCTCTCAGCAGAGGAGATCCCGTCGAGGATTCAGGCAATTACTGGCAAACGGG
GTCGACCTCGAAACACTGAGAAGGCTAAGACTAAGGAAGTCCCCAAGGTGAAACGGGGTCGAGGTCGGCC
ACCTAAGGTCAAAATCACTGAGCTATTGAACAAGACAGACAACCGCCCCCTAAAGAAACTGGAGGCCCAA
GAAACATTGAATGAGGAGGATAAAGCAAAGATTGCTAAAAGCAAGAAGAAGATGAGGCAGAAGGTTCAAC
GGGGAGAGTGTCAGACTACTATCCAAGGGCAGGCCAGAAATAAGCGGAAACAAGAGACCAAGAGCTTAAA
GCAGAAGGAAGCTAAGAAGAAATCCAAGGCTGAGAAAGAAAAAGGAAAGACAAAGCAGGAAAAACTGAAG
GAAAAAGTCAAGAGGGAAAAGAAGGAGAAGGTAAAAATGAAGGAAAAGGAGGAGGTGACCAAAGCCAAGC
CAGCCTGTAAAGCAGATAAGACCCTGGCCACACAGAGGCGCTTGGAGGAACGGCAGAGGCAGCAGATGAT
CTTGGAGGAAATGAAGAAGCCGACAGAGGATATGTGTCTGACTGACCACCAGCCCCTGCCTGACTTCTCA
CGAGTCCCTGGTCTGACATTGCCCAGTGGAGCCTTCTCAGACTGCTTGACCATTGTGGAGTTCCTGCATA
GCTTTGGCAAGGTGCTGGGCTTTGATCCTGCCAAAGATGTGCCTAGCCTGGGGGTCCTGCAGGAGGGACT
CCTGTGTCAAGGTGACAGCTTGGGTGAGGTGCAAGACCTGCTGGTCAGGCTGCTGAAGGCTGCACTCCAT
GATCCTGGCTTTCCCTCCTACTGTCAGTCCCTAAAGATCTTGGGGGAGAAGGTGTCTGAGATCCCACTGA
CAAGAGACAATGTGTCAGAGATCCTGCGCTGCTTCCTTATGGCATATGGAGTAGAGCCAGCCCTCTGTGA
CCGCCTGCGCACCCAGCCTTTTCAGGCCCAGCCACCCCAGCAGAAGGCTGCTGTCCTGGCCTTCCTTGTG
CATGAGCTCAATGGCTCCACCCTCATCATCAATGAGATTGACAAGACTCTGGAGAGTATGTCCAGCTACA
GGAAAAACAAGTGGATTGTTGAAGGCCGGCTCCGGAGGCTGAAAACTGTTCTGGCCAAGCGAACTGGGCG
GTCTGAAGTAGAGATGGAAGGGCCAGAGGAATGCCTGGGACGGAGGCGCAGTTCTCGGATCATGGAGGAG
ACCAGTGGCATGGAAGAAGAGGAAGAAGAGGAGTCTATAGCAGCTGTCCCTGGCCGCAGGGGTCGAAGAG
ATGGAGAGGTTGATGCCACAGCATCTAGCATCCCAGAGCTAGAGCGCCAGATAGAAAAACTCAGCAAGCG
TCAGCTTTTCTTTCGCAAAAAGCTGCTTCACTCATCCCAGATGCTTCGGGCGGTCTCCCTGGGTCAGGAC
CGCTACAGACGTCGCTACTGGGTATTGCCGTATTTGGCTGGTATCTTTGTAGAAGGAACAGAGGGGAACT
TAGTTCCTGAGGAGGTGATAAAGAAGGAAACTGACTCCTTAAAAGTGGCAGCCCATGCGTCACTCAACCC
TGCCCTCTTCTCTATGAAGATGGAGTTAGCTGGCTCCAACACCACTGCCAGTTCTCCTGCCCGGGCCCGA
GGCCGACCTCGAAAAACTAAGCCCGGGTCTATGCAACCTAGGCATCTTAAGTCCCCTGTCAGGGGTCAGG
ATTCAGAACAGCCCCAGGCCCAGCTTCAGCCTGAGGCTCAGCTTCATGCTCCTGCCCAGCCCCAGCCTCA
GCTTCAGCTTCAGCTTCAGTCCCATAAGGGGTTCCTGGAGCAAGAAGGCTCCCCTTTGTCACTGGGTCAG
AGCCAGCATGACCTCAGCCAGTCAGCCTTCCTGTCTTGGCTGAGCCAGACTCAGAGCCATAGCTCCCTGT
TGAGCAGCTCAGTCCTCACACCTGATAGCAGTCCGGGAAAACTAGACCCAGCTCCATCACAACCCCCGGA
GGAGCCAGAGCCTGATGAGGCAGAATCCAGCCCTGATCCTCAAGCACTCTGGTTTAACATCTCAGCCCAG
ATGCCCTGCAATGCTGCCCCCACACCGCCCCCTGCAGTTTCTGAGGACCAACCCACTCCCTCCCCTCAGC
AGCTTGCCTCCTCCAAGCCAATGAATAGACCTAGTGCTGCCAACCCTTGTTCTCCAGTGCAGTTCTCTTC
CACGCCCTTGGCTGGGTTGGCCCCTAAGAGGCGAGCAGGAGACCCTGGAGAAATGCCACAGAGTCCCACA
GGGCTGGGACAGCCCAAACGGAGAGGGAGACCTCCCAGTAAGTTCTTCAAACAGATGGAACAGCGTTACC
TAACCCAGCTGACAGCCCAGCCTGTCCCACCTGAGATGTGCTCAGGCTGGTGGTGGATACGAGATCCTGA
GATGTTGGATGCCATGCTCAAGGCCCTACACCCCCGAGGTATCCGGGAGAAGGCACTTCACAAACACCTT
AACAAGCACAGGGACTTCTTGCAGGAAGTCTGCCTGCGGCCCTCAGCTGACCCCATCTTTGAGCCCAGGC
AACTACCTGCCTTTCAAGAAGGGATTATGAGCTGGTCCCCCAAAGAGAAGACATACGAGACAGACCTAGC
AGTGCTTCAATGGGTAGAGGAGCTGGAGCAGCGGGTTATCATGTCTGATCTGCAGATTCGGGGCTGGACA
TGTCCTAGCCCAGACTCTACCCGTGAAGACTTGGCCTACTGTGAGCACCTCTCCGACTCCCAGGAGGATA
TCACCTGGCGAGGTCGGGGCAGGGAGGGACTGGCACCTCAGCGTAAAACTACCAACCCTTTGGACCTGGC
TGTGATGCGGCTGGCTGCCCTGGAACAGAATGTAGAACGGCGGTACCTGCGGGAGCCCCTCTGGCCAACT
CATGAGGTTGTGCTGGAGAAGGCCCTGCTTAGCACACCTAATGGTGCCCCTGAGGGCACCACTACAGAGA
TATCATATGAGATCACCCCTCGCATTCGTGTCTGGCGCCAGACCCTCGAGCGGTGCCGGAGCGCAGCCCA
GGTGTGCTTGTGCCTGGGCCAGCTGGAGAGGTCCATTGCCTGGGAGAAGTCTGTCAACAAAGTGACATGT
CTAGTCTGCCGGAAGGGTGACAATGATGAGTTTCTTCTGCTTTGTGATGGGTGTGACCGTGGCTGCCACA
TTTACTGCCATCGTCCCAAGATGGAGGCTGTCCCAGAAGGAGATTGGTTCTGTACTGTCTGTTTGGCTCA
GCAGGTGGAGGGAGAATTCACTCAGAAGCCTGGTTTCCCAAAGCGTGGCCAGAAGCGGAAAAGTGGTTAT
TCGCTGAACTTCTCAGAGGGTGATGGCCGCCGACGCCGGGTACTGTTGAGGGGCCGAGAAAGCCCAGCAG
CAGGGCCTCGGTACTCGGAAGAAGGGCTCTCCCCCTCCAAGCGGCGGCGACTCTCTATGCGGAACCACCA
CAGTGATCTCACATTTTGCGAGATTATCCTGATGGAGATGGAGTCCCATGATGCAGCCTGGCCTTTCCTA
GAGCCTGTGAACCCACGTTTGGTGAGTGGGTACCGGCGCATCATCAAAAATCCTATGGATTTTTCCACCA
TGCGGGAGCGGCTGCTCAGGGGAGGGTACACCAGCTCAGAGGAGTTTGCGGCTGATGCCCTCCTGGTATT
TGACAACTGCCAGACTTTCAACGAGGATGACTCTGAAGTAGGCAAGGCTGGGCACATCATGCGCCGCTTC
TTCGAGAGCCGCTGGGAGGAGTTTTATCAGGGAAAACAGGCCAATCTGTAGTAATGAACTAGTCCGTAAC
TTGAAAGTATTTCGATTTCTTGGCTTTATATATCTTGTGGAAAGGACGAATGATGACTGTCATTCCGCGA
GTA
