>Addgene plasmid #143829 | TFORF1606 | depositor partial sequence | sequence record 283615 | Barcode
ATGATGACTGTCATTCCGCGAGTA
